Addgene plasmid #139128: FUS_LC_withR
Purpose: express FUS LC with the same number and spacing of arginines as hnRNPA2 LC
Depositing lab: Nicolas Fawzi. Depositing organization: Brown University. Publication: Tyrosine phosphorylation regulates hnRNPA2 granule protein partitioning and reduces neurodegeneration. Ryan VH, Perdikari TM, Naik MT, Saueressig CF, Lins J, Dignon GL, Mittal J, Hart AC, Fawzi NL. EMBO J. 2021 Feb 1;40(3):e105001. doi: 10.15252/embj.2020105001. Epub 2020 Dec 22. PubMed 33349959.
Backbone
  Vector backbone: pJ411
  Vector type: Bacterial Expression
Growth in bacteria
  Bacterial resistance: Kanamycin, 50 μg/mL
  Growth temperature: 37°C
  Growth strain: DH5alpha
  Copy number: High Copy
Gene/Insert
  Gene/Insert name: FUS
  Species: H. sapiens (human)
  Mutation: add arginines
  Entrez Gene: FUS (a.k.a. ALS6, ETM4, FUS1, HNRNPP2, POMP75, TLS, altFUS)
  Cloning method: Restriction Enzyme; 5′ cloning site unknown (unknown if destroyed)
Terms and licenses: Academic/Nonprofit Terms; Industry Terms: Not Available to Industry
How to cite: FUS_LC_withR was a gift from Nicolas Fawzi (Addgene plasmid # 139128 ; http://n2t.net/addgene:139128 ; RRID:Addgene_139128)
