[The description below was written by a language model from this plasmid's Addgene catalogue record and pLannotate feature annotations shown in this document.]
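Description:
FUS_LC_withR is a bacterial expression plasmid, listed on the pJ411 backbone, that produces an engineered version of the low-complexity (LC) domain of human FUS. The insert carries added arginine residues, so that the FUS LC has the same number and spacing of arginines as the LC domain of hnRNPA2. The annotated FUS coding fragment spans roughly 490 nt, consistent with a domain-only construct rather than the full-length protein.

Expression follows the standard T7/lac arrangement. A T7 promoter is followed immediately by a lac operator and the phage T7 gene 10 ribosome binding site, and a T7 terminator lies downstream. A lacI gene with its own promoter is carried on the plasmid, so transcription is repressed until it is induced with IPTG in a host that supplies T7 RNA polymerase. Short tag-like matches flank the insert. One upstream fragment resembles a His/TEV-type composite tag. Downstream there is a His-tag fragment and a short match to a T7 gene 10B-derived solubility tag. These are all partial hits, and the record does not say which of them are translated in frame with the FUS LC.

The plasmid is selected with kanamycin through an aph(3')-Ia gene and replicates from a ColE1/pMB1-type origin. An f1 origin, bom, rop and remnants of a tetracycline resistance gene are also annotated. The catalogue lists the plasmid as high copy, although rop normally lowers copy number. The stated purpose and the associated study on hnRNPA2 granule partitioning suggest that the recombinant protein is used to compare how arginine content and patterning affect LC domain behaviour, though the record does not describe specific assays.
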