Features (pLannotate 1.2.2; 20 found; start..end, strand, type, name):
    979..1056    -  promoter       lacI promoter: lacI
   1064..1343    -  CDS            TcR (fragment): tetracycline efflux protein; tet; confers resistance to tetracycline
   1365..1383    +  promoter       T7 promoter: promoter for bacteriophage T7 RNA polymerase
   1384..1408    +  protein_bind   lac operator: The lac repressor binds to the lac operator to inhibit transcription in E. coli. This inhibition can be relieved by adding lactose or isopropyl-β-D-thiogalactopyranoside (IPTG). lac repressor encoded by lacI
   1423..1445    +  RBS            RBS: efficient ribosome binding site from bacteriophage T7 gene 10 (Olins and Rangwala, 1989)
   1470..1486    +  CDS            capTEV™ (fragment): composite tag for in vivo biotinylation, TEV protease cleavage, and 6xHis tagging
   1512..2000    +  CDS            FUS (fragment): FUS_HUMAN - Also known as TLS. Experimental evidence at protein level: Swiss-Prot protein existence level 1. DNA/RNA-binding protein that plays a role in various cellular processes such as transcription regulation, RNA splicing, RNA transport, DNA repair and damage response (PubMed:27731383). Binds to nascent pre-mRNAs and acts as a molecular mediator between RNA polymerase II and U1 small nuclear ribonucleoprotein thereby coupling transcription and splicing (PubMed:26124092). Binds also its own pre- mRNA and autoregulates its expression; this autoregulation mechanism is mediated by non-sense-
   2010..2027    +  CDS            9xHis (fragment): 9xHis affinity tag
   2037..2086    +  CDS            SET1 (fragment): solubility-enhancement tag derived from T7 phage gene 10B
   2094..2141    +  terminator     T7 terminator: transcription terminator for bacteriophage T7 RNA polymerase
   2178..2606    +  rep_origin     f1 ori (sequence partly withheld): f1 bacteriophage origin of replication; arrow indicates direction of (+) strand synthesis
   2659..2716    +  promoter       AmpR promoter (fragment): bla
   2725..3540    -  CDS            KanR: aminoglycoside phosphotransferase; aph(3')-Ia; confers resistance to kanamycin in bacteria or G418 (Geneticin®) in eukaryotes
   3662..4250    +  rep_origin     ori: high-copy-number ColE1/pMB1/pBR322/pUC origin of replication
   4436..4575    -  misc_feature   bom: basis of mobility region from pBR322
   4677..4868    -  CDS            rop: Rop protein, which maintains plasmids at low copy number; rop
   4885..5265    +  CDS            YPB1_ECOLX: Protein predicted: Swiss-Prot protein existence level 4. From Escherichia coli.
   5337..5628    -  CDS            TcR (fragment): tetracycline efflux protein; tet; confers resistance to tetracycline
   5643..5664    -  protein_bind   CAP binding site: CAP binding activates transcription in the presence of cAMP. E. coli catabolite activator protein
   5677..978     -  CDS            lacI (across the origin): lac repressor; lacI; The lac repressor binds to the lac operator to inhibit transcription in E. coli. This inhibition can be relieved by adding lactose or isopropyl-β-D-thiogalactopyranoside (IPTG).
>Addgene plasmid #139128 | FUS_LC_withR | addgene full sequence | sequence record 274852 | Addgene NGS Result
TCTTTTCACCAGTGAGACGGGCAACAGCTGATTGCCCTTCACCGCCTGGCCCTGAGAGAGTTGCAGCAAG
CGGTCCACGCTGGTTTGCCCCAGCAGGCGAAAATCCTGTTTGATGGTGGTTAACGGCGGGATATAACATG
AGCTGTCTTCGGTATCGTCGTATCCCACTACCGAGATATCCGCACCAACGCGCAGCCCGGACTCGGTAAT
GGCGCGCATTGCGCCCAGCGCCATCTGATCGTTGGCAACCAGCATCGCAGTGGGAACGATGCCCTCATTC
AGCATTTGCATGGTTTGTTGAAAACCGGACATGGCACTCCAGTCGCCTTCCCGTTCCGCTATCGGCTGAA
TTTGATTGCGAGTGAGATATTTATGCCAGCCAGCCAGACGCAGACGCGCCGAGACAGAACTTAATGGGCC
CGCTAACAGCGCGATTTGCTGGTGACCCAATGCGACCAGATGCTCCACGCCCAGTCGCGTACCGTCTTCA
TGGGAGAAAATAATACTGTTGATGGGTGTCTGGTCAGAGACATCAAGAAATAACGCCGGAACATTAGTGC
AGGCAGCTTCCACAGCAATGGCATCCTGGTCATCCAGCGGATAGTTAATGATCAGCCCACTGACGCGTTG
CGCGAGAAGATTGTGCACCGCCGCTTTACAGGCTTCGACGCCGCTTCGTTCTACCATCGACACCACCACG
CTGGCACCCAGTTGATCGGCGCGAGATTTAATCGCCGCGACAATTTGCGACGGCGCGTGCAGGGCCAGAC
TGGAGGTGGCAACGCCAATCAGCAACGACTGTTTGCCCGCCAGTTGTTGTGCCACGCGGTTGGGAATGTA
ATTCAGCTCCGCCATCGCCGCTTCCACTTTTTCCCGCGTTTTCGCAGAAACGTGGCTGGCCTGGTTCACC
ACGCGGGAAACGGTCTGATAAGAGACACCGGCATACTCTGCGACATCGTATAACGTTACTGGTTTCACAT
TCACCACCCTGAATTGACTCTCTTCCGGGCGCTATCATGCCATACCGCGAAAGGTTTTGCGCCATTCGAT
GGTGTCCGGGATCTCGACGCTCTCCCTTATGCGACTCCTGCATTAGGAAGCAGCCCAGTAGTAGGTTGAG
GCCGTTGAGCACCGCCGCCGCAAGGAATGGTGCATGCAAGGAGATGGCGCCCAACAGTCCCCCGGCCACG
GGGCCTGCCACCATACCCACGCCGAAACAAGCGCTCATGAGCCCGAAGTGGCGAGCCCGATCTTCCCCAT
CGGTGATGTCGGCGATATAGGCGCCAGCAACCGCACCTGTGGCGCCGGTGATGCCGGCCACGATGCGTCC
GGCGTAGAGGATCGAGATCTCGATCCCGCGAAATTAATACGACTCACTATAGGGGAATTGTGAGCGGATA
ACAATTCCCCTCTAGAAATAATTTTGTTTAACTTTAAGAAGGAGATATACCATGGGCTCTGATAAAATTC
ATCATCATCATCATCACGAAAATCTTTATTTTCAAGGTCATATGGCGCGTAATGACTACACCCAACAAGC
GACCCAGCGTTATGGTGCGTATCCGACCCAACCGGGCCAGGGCTACAGCCAGCAAAGCCGTCAGCCGTAC
GGTCAGCAAAGCTACAGCGGCTATCGTCAAAGCACCGACACCAGCGGTTACGGCCAGAGCAGCTACAGCA
GCTATGGTCAAAGCCAGAACACCGGTTATGGCACCCAAAGCACCCCGCAGGGTTATGGCAGCCGTGGTGG
CTATGGTAGCAGCCAAAGCAGCCAGAGCAGCTACGGCCAGCAAAGCAGCTATCCGGGTTATGGTCAACAG
CCGGCGCCGAGCAGCACCAGCGGTAGCTACGGTAGCAGCAGCCAGAGCAGCAGCTACGGTCAACCGCAGA
GCGGCAGCTACAGCCAGCAACCGCGTTATGGTGGCCAGCAACAGAGCTATGGTCAGCAACAAAGCTACAA
CCCGCCGCAAGGCTATGGTCAACAGCGTCAATACCGCAGCTAACTCGAGCACCACCACCACCACCACTGA
GATCCGGCTGCTAACAAAGCCCGAAAGGAAGCTGAGTTGGCTGCTGCCACCGCTGAGCAATAACTAGCAT
AACCCCTTGGGGCCTCTAAACGGGTCTTGAGGGGTTTTTTGCTGAAAGGAGGAACTATATCCGGATTGGC
GAATGGG
[124 nt withheld, positions 2178-2301]
C
[91 nt withheld, positions 2303-2393]
A
[49 nt withheld, positions 2395-2443]
CCTTTGACGTTGGAGTCCACGTTCTTT
[37 nt withheld, positions 2471-2507]
ACCCTATCTCGGTCTATTCTTTTGATTTATAAGGGATTTTGCCGATTTCGGCCTATTGGTTAAAAAATGA
GCTGATTTAACAAAAATTTAACGCGAATTTTAACAAAATATTAACGCTTACAATTTAGGTGGCACTTTTC
GGGGAAATGTGCGCGGAACCCCTATTTGTTTATTTTTCTAAATACATTCAAATATGTATCCGCTCATGAA
TTAATTCTTAGAAAAACTCATCGAGCATCAAATGAAACTGCAATTTATTCATATCAGGATTATCAATACC
ATATTTTTGAAAAAGCCGTTTCTGTAATGAAGGAGAAAACTCACCGAGGCAGTTCCATAGGATGGCAAGA
TCCTGGTATCGGTCTGCGATTCCGACTCGTCCAACATCAATACAACCTATTAATTTCCCCTCGTCAAAAA
TAAGGTTATCAAGTGAGAAATCACCATGAGTGACGACTGAATCCGGTGAGAATGGCAAAAGTTTATGCAT
TTCTTTCCAGACTTGTTCAACAGGCCAGCCATTACGCTCGTCATCAAAATCACTCGCATCAACCAAACCG
TTATTCATTCGTGATTGCGCCTGAGCGAGACGAAATACGCGATCGCTGTTAAAAGGACAATTACAAACAG
GAATCGAATGCAACCGGCGCAGGAACACTGCCAGCGCATCAACAATATTTTCACCTGAATCAGGATATTC
TTCTAATACCTGGAATGCTGTTTTCCCGGGGATCGCAGTGGTGAGTAACCATGCATCATCAGGAGTACGG
ATAAAATGCTTGATGGTCGGAAGAGGCATAAATTCCGTCAGCCAGTTTAGTCTGACCATCTCATCTGTAA
CATCATTGGCAACGCTACCTTTGCCATGTTTCAGAAACAACTCTGGCGCATCGGGCTTCCCATACAATCG
ATAGATTGTCGCACCTGATTGCCCGACATTATCGCGAGCCCATTTATACCCATATAAATCAGCATCCATG
TTGGAATTTAATCGCGGCCTAGAGCAAGACGTTTCCCGTTGAATATGGCTCATAACACCCCTTGTATTAC
TGTTTATGTAAGCAGACAGTTTTATTGTTCATGACCAAAATCCCTTAACGTGAGTTTTCGTTCCACTGAG
CGTCAGACCCCGTAGAAAAGATCAAAGGATCTTCTTGAGATCCTTTTTTTCTGCGCGTAATCTGCTGCTT
GCAAACAAAAAAACCACCGCTACCAGCGGTGGTTTGTTTGCCGGATCAAGAGCTACCAACTCTTTTTCCG
AAGGTAACTGGCTTCAGCAGAGCGCAGATACCAAATACTGTCCTTCTAGTGTAGCCGTAGTTAGGCCACC
ACTTCAAGAACTCTGTAGCACCGCCTACATACCTCGCTCTGCTAATCCTGTTACCAGTGGCTGCTGCCAG
TGGCGATAAGTCGTGTCTTACCGGGTTGGACTCAAGACGATAGTTACCGGATAAGGCGCAGCGGTCGGGC
TGAACGGGGGGTTCGTGCACACAGCCCAGCTTGGAGCGAACGACCTACACCGAACTGAGATACCTACAGC
GTGAGCTATGAGAAAGCGCCACGCTTCCCGAAGGGAGAAAGGCGGACAGGTATCCGGTAAGCGGCAGGGT
CGGAACAGGAGAGCGCACGAGGGAGCTTCCAGGGGGAAACGCCTGGTATCTTTATAGTCCTGTCGGGTTT
CGCCACCTCTGACTTGAGCGTCGATTTTTGTGATGCTCGTCAGGGGGGCGGAGCCTATGGAAAAACGCCA
GCAACGCGGCCTTTTTACGGTTCCTGGCCTTTTGCTGGCCTTTTGCTCACATGTTCTTTCCTGCGTTATC
CCCTGATTCTGTGGATAACCGTATTACCGCCTTTGAGTGAGCTGATACCGCTCGCCGCAGCCGAACGACC
GAGCGCAGCGAGTCAGTGAGCGAGGAAGCGGAAGAGCGCCTGATGCGGTATTTTCTCCTTACGCATCTGT
GCGGTATTTCACACCGCAATGGTGCACTCTCAGTACAATCTGCTCTGATGCCGCATAGTTAAGCCAGTAT
ACACTCCGCTATCGCTACGTGACTGGGTCATGGCTGCGCCCCGACACCCGCCAACACCCGCTGACGCGCC
CTGACGGGCTTGTCTGCTCCCGGCATCCGCTTACAGACAAGCTGTGACCGTCTCCGGGAGCTGCATGTGT
CAGAGGTTTTCACCGTCATCACCGAAACGCGCGAGGCAGCTGCGGTAAAGCTCATCAGCGTGGTCGTGAA
GCGATTCACAGATGTCTGCCTGTTCATCCGCGTCCAGCTCGTTGAGTTTCTCCAGAAGCGTTAATGTCTG
GCTTCTGATAAAGCGGGCCATGTTAAGGGCGGTTTTTTCCTGTTTGGTCACTGATGCCTCCGTGTAAGGG
GGATTTCTGTTCATGGGGGTAATGATACCGATGAAACGAGAGAGGATGCTCACGATACGGGTTACTGATG
ATGAACATGCCCGGTTACTGGAACGTTGTGAGGGTAAACAACTGGCGGTATGGATGCGGCGGGACCAGAG
AAAAATCACTCAGGGTCAATGCCAGCGCTTCGTTAATACAGATGTAGGTGTTCCACAGGGTAGCCAGCAG
CATCCTGCGATGCAGATCCGGAACATAATGGTGCAGGGCGCTGACTTCCGCGTTTCCAGACTTTACGAAA
CACGGAAACCGAAGACCATTCATGTTGTTGCTCAGGTCGCAGACGTTTTGCAGCAGCAGTCGCTTCACGT
TCGCTCGCGTATCGGTGATTCATTCTGCTAACCAGTAAGGCAACCCCGCCAGCCTAGCCGGGTCCTCAAC
GACAGGAGCACGATCATGCGCACCCGTGGGGCCGCCATGCCGGCGATAATGGCCTGCTTCTCGCCGAAAC
GTTTGGTGGCGGGACCAGTGACGAAGGCTTGAGCGAGGGCGTGCAAGATTCCGAATACCGCAAGCGACAG
GCCGATCATCGTCGCGCTCCAGCGAAAGCGGTCCTCGCCGAAAATGACCCAGAGCGCTGCCGGCACCTGT
CCTACGAGTTGCATGATAAAGAAGACAGTCATAAGTGCGGCGACGATAGTCATGCCCCGCGCCCACCGGA
AGGAGCTGACTGGGTTGAAGGCTCTCAAGGGCATCGGTCGAGATCCCGGTGCCTAATGAGTGAGCTAACT
TACATTAATTGCGTTGCGCTCACTGCCCGCTTTCCAGTCGGGAAACCTGTCGTGCCAGCTGCATTAATGA
ATCGGCCAACGCGCGGGGAGAGGCGGTTTGCGTATTGGGCGCCAGGGTGGTTTT
