>Addgene plasmid #139128 | FUS_LC_withR | depositor partial sequence | sequence record 269193 | insert
CATATGGCGCGTAATGACTACACCCAACAAGCGACCCAGCGTTATGGTGCGTATCCGACCCAACCGGGCC
AGGGCTACAGCCAGCAAAGCCGTCAGCCGTACGGTCAGCAAAGCTACAGCGGCTATCGTCAAAGCACCGA
CACCAGCGGTTACGGCCAGAGCAGCTACAGCAGCTATGGTCAAAGCCAGAACACCGGTTATGGCACCCAA
AGCACCCCGCAGGGTTATGGCAGCCGTGGTGGCTATGGTAGCAGCCAAAGCAGCCAGAGCAGCTACGGCC
AGCAAAGCAGCTATCCGGGTTATGGTCAACAGCCGGCGCCGAGCAGCACCAGCGGTAGCTACGGTAGCAG
CAGCCAGAGCAGCAGCTACGGTCAACCGCAGAGCGGCAGCTACAGCCAGCAACCGCGTTATGGTGGCCAG
CAACAGAGCTATGGTCAGCAACAAAGCTACAACCCGCCGCAAGGCTATGGTCAACAGCGTCAATACCGCA
GCTAACTCGAG
